Addgene plasmid #179811: pPOTv7-g418-10Myc
Purpose: Trypanosoma brucei PCR only tagging (pPOT) vector for endogenous gene tagging
Depositing lab: Samuel Dean & Keith Gull. Depositing organization: University of Oxford. Publication: A comprehensive toolkit for protein localization and functional analysis in trypanosomatids. Paterou A, Saez Conde J, Tyc J, Sunter JD, Vaughan S, Gull K, Dean S. Open Biol. 2025 Apr;15(4):240361. doi: 10.1098/rsob.240361. Epub 2025 Apr 2. PubMed 40169015.
Backbone
  Vector backbone: pPOT
  Vector type: Unspecified
Growth in bacteria
  Bacterial resistance: Ampicillin, 100 μg/mL
  Growth temperature: 37°C
  Growth strain: NEB Stable
  Copy number: High Copy
Gene/Insert
  Gene/Insert name: 10xMyc
  Species: Synthetic
  Promoter: read through
  Cloning method: Restriction Enzyme; 5′ cloning site HindIII (not destroyed); 3′ cloning site BamHI (not destroyed)
  Sequencing primers: 5′ cTATGGGTTCTGGTAGTG; 3′ cTTAACTACCCGATCCTG
Terms and licenses: Academic/Nonprofit Terms; Industry Terms: Not Available to Industry
Depositor comments: Please visit https://doi.org/10.1101/2023.04.21.537815 for bioRxiv preprint.
How to cite: pPOTv7-g418-10Myc was a gift from Samuel Dean & Keith Gull (Addgene plasmid # 179811 ; http://n2t.net/addgene:179811 ; RRID:Addgene_179811)
