[The description below was written by a language model from this plasmid's Addgene catalogue record and pLannotate feature annotations shown in this document.]
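Description:
pPOTv7-g418-10Myc is a PCR-only tagging (pPOT) template plasmid for endogenous gene tagging in Trypanosoma brucei. It is not an expression vector in the usual sense: it serves as a template from which a tagging cassette is amplified for integration at a target locus in the parasite. In keeping with this, the record lists the promoter as "read through", meaning the cassette carries no dedicated promoter and relies on transcription from the genomic locus where it integrates. In E. coli the plasmid is maintained as a high-copy construct through a ColE1/pUC-type origin and selected with ampicillin via the β-lactamase gene and its native promoter. The backbone also carries standard cloning-vector remnants: an f1 origin, lacZα and lacI fragments, the lac promoter/operator with its CAP site, a bom fragment, and flanking T7 and SP6 phage promoters.

The catalogued insert is a synthetic 10xMyc epitope tag, cloned between retained HindIII and BamHI sites, which allows the tag module to be exchanged within the pPOT series. The automated feature table does not annotate the Myc repeats. It also does not label any trypanosome intergenic or processing sequences that may lie in the unannotated stretches. It does detect two full-length copies of the neomycin phosphotransferase (neo/nptII) gene in the same orientation, consistent with the G418 selection indicated by the plasmid name. The record does not explain why the marker appears twice. The resulting Myc-tagged proteins, expressed from their own genomic loci, are suited to the protein localization and functional analysis for which this trypanosomatid toolkit was developed.
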