Features (pLannotate 1.2.2; 14 found; start..end, strand, type, name):
    171..962     +  CDS            neo: KKA2_KLEPN - Also known as kan, nptII. Experimental evidence at protein level: Swiss-Prot protein existence level 1. Resistance to kanamycin, neomycin, paromomycin, ribostamycin, butirosin and gentamicin B. From Klebsiella pneumoniae.
   2118..2909    +  CDS            neo: KKA2_KLEPN - Also known as kan, nptII. Experimental evidence at protein level: Swiss-Prot protein existence level 1. Resistance to kanamycin, neomycin, paromomycin, ribostamycin, butirosin and gentamicin B. From Klebsiella pneumoniae.
   3105..3123    -  promoter       SP6 promoter: promoter for bacteriophage SP6 RNA polymerase
   3165..3181    -  protein_bind   lac operator: The lac repressor binds to the lac operator to inhibit transcription in E. coli. This inhibition can be relieved by adding lactose or isopropyl-β-D-thiogalactopyranoside (IPTG). lac repressor encoded by lacI
   3189..3219    -  promoter       lac promoter: promoter for the E. coli lac operon
   3234..3255    -  protein_bind   CAP binding site: CAP binding activates transcription in the presence of cAMP. E. coli catabolite activator protein
   3268..3360    -  CDS            lacI (fragment): lac repressor; lacI; The lac repressor binds to the lac operator to inhibit transcription in E. coli. This inhibition can be relieved by adding lactose or isopropyl-β-D-thiogalactopyranoside (IPTG).
   3543..4131    -  rep_origin     ori: high-copy-number ColE1/pMB1/pBR322/pUC origin of replication
   4302..5162    -  CDS            AmpR: β-lactamase; bla; confers resistance to ampicillin, carbenicillin, and related antibiotics
   5163..5267    -  promoter       AmpR promoter: bla
   5294..5344    +  misc_feature   bom (fragment): basis of mobility region from pBR322
   5345..5800    -  rep_origin     f1 ori (sequence partly withheld): f1 bacteriophage origin of replication; arrow indicates direction of (+) strand synthesis
   5804..5961    -  CDS            lacZα (fragment): LacZα fragment of β-galactosidase; lacZ fragment
   5964..2       +  promoter       T7 promoter (across the origin): promoter for bacteriophage T7 RNA polymerase
>Addgene plasmid #179811 | pPOTv7-g418-10Myc | addgene full sequence | sequence record 355737 | Addgene NGS Result
GGGCGAATTGGGCCCGTATAATGCAGACCTGCTGCAAGCTAGGGGCACAGCAAGGTCTTCTGAAATTCAT
GTTTTTTTTTTTTTTACTCTGCATTGCAGTCTCCGCTCTTATTTAGTTTTGCTTTACGTAAGGTCTCGTT
GCTGCCATAAAATAAGCTCTAGTGGAATTCATGATTGAACAAGATGGATTGCACGCAGGTTCTCCGGCCG
CTTGGGTGGAGAGGCTATTCGGCTATGACTGGGCACAACAGACAATCGGCTGCTCTGATGCCGCCGTGTT
CCGGCTGTCAGCGCAGGGGCGCCCGGTTCTTTTTGTCAAGACCGACCTGTCCGGTGCCCTGAATGAACTG
CAGGACGAGGCAGCGCGGCTATCGTGGCTGGCCACGACGGGCGTTCCTTGCGCAGCTGTGCTCGACGTTG
TCACTGAAGCGGGAAGGGACTGGCTGCTATTGGGCGAAGTGCCGGGGCAGGATCTCCTGTCATCTCACCT
TGCTCCTGCCGAGAAAGTATCCATCATGGCTGATGCAATGCGGCGGCTGCATACGCTTGATCCGGCTACC
TGCCCATTCGACCACCAAGCGAAACATCGCATCGAGCGAGCACGTACTCGGATGGAAGCCGGTCTTGTCG
ATCAGGATGATCTGGACGAAGAGCATCAGGGGCTCGCGCCAGCCGAACTGTTCGCCAGGCTCAAGGCGCG
CATGCCCGACGGCGAGGATCTCGTCGTGACCCACGGCGATGCCTGCTTGCCGAATATCATGGTGGAAAAT
GGCCGCTTTTCTGGATTCATCGACTGTGGCCGGCTGGGTGTGGCGGACCGCTATCAGGACATAGCGTTGG
CTACCCGTGATATTGCTGAAGAGCTTGGCGGCGAATGGGCTGACCGCTTCCTCGTGCTTTACGGTATCGC
CGCTCCCGATTCGCAGCGCATCGCCTTCTATCGCCTTCTTGACGAGTTCTTCTGACCATGGTGCCCATTT
AGTTGGCCTTTCCCTTGTCTCGTGTCTTTTCCGTGGAAAGGTTCCCGGAGTAATCTGATGGCACAGCAGG
GAGGTGCGCCTGCAGGTTGGTTAGGAAGGGGGGATGATGTAAAAGAAGAAAATGGGGGGATTCGAGCCCC
ACGCGTTGCTCAAGCTGTGTAGCGCAGGCGTTTCCTTACATATTTCTCTAACAGGCACGGAAGCCTAACA
AATACACTTGGCTTATTTTTTTGCCCCCTCATGTCTTGTACAAATATTTGCGATAGCTTAGCTATCAGCC
ACATTAATCAAACAAGTATACCAACAAGCCCGAAAACAGAAACTCAACTGCAACGGGTACCTATGGGTTC
TGGTAGTGGTTCCGGTTCCGGTTCTAAGCTTGAACAAAAACTTATCTCGGAAGAAGACCTGGGTTCAGAG
CAAAAACTTATATCAGAAGAGGATCTCGGGAGCGAACAAAAACTCATTTCGGAAGAGGACTTGGGGTCAG
AACAGAAACTTATTAGCGAAGAAGATCTCGGAAGCGAGCAGAAGTTGATTTCTGAGGAAGACCTTGGAAG
TGAGCAAAAGCTCATAAGTGAGGAAGATCTTGGCTCCGAGCAGAAACTGATTTCAGAGGAAGATTTGGGG
TCGGAGCAAAAGTTGATTAGTGAAGAGGACCTCGGTAGCGAGCAAAAACTTATCTCTGAGGAAGACCTCG
GCTCTGAACAAAAACTGATTTCCGAAGAAGACTTGGGATCCGGATCAGGATCTGGATCAGGATCGGGTAG
TTAAGAGCTCCGCTGCGCTTAAATGTCTTTCATTATAATCAATGTATAACCTTTATGTAGTATTTCAATC
TATGCCGCTGTGTACGTGCACTGCGGTGCCTATCCTTCGGCATTAGAGAGTCACTGTTTGTGTAGATCGT
AGCTGCATGTCTGACATCTGGTTCATTAGTGCCGTTTTGAGTCTGCACTGTTGTGCAACTTGATATTCAT
CACTGCACACCAACCGTGTGTTTCCTCCTTTGGGTGCACCCTTTAATCCTTGTCTTCTCCTTTTTTGTCT
CTTTCCCCCTCGAAAAGGTGTCAAACTACTGCCGCATAAACTACGGTTATCCCAAATTTAAGAGAAAGCA
ATAAAGCATCAGCTAGCATGATTGAACAAGATGGATTGCACGCAGGTTCTCCGGCCGCTTGGGTGGAGAG
GCTATTCGGCTATGACTGGGCACAACAGACAATCGGCTGCTCTGATGCCGCCGTGTTCCGGCTGTCAGCG
CAGGGGCGCCCGGTTCTTTTTGTCAAGACCGACCTGTCCGGTGCCCTGAATGAACTGCAGGACGAGGCAG
CGCGGCTATCGTGGCTGGCCACGACGGGCGTTCCTTGCGCAGCTGTGCTCGACGTTGTCACTGAAGCGGG
AAGGGACTGGCTGCTATTGGGCGAAGTGCCGGGGCAGGATCTCCTGTCATCTCACCTTGCTCCTGCCGAG
AAAGTATCCATCATGGCTGATGCAATGCGGCGGCTGCATACGCTTGATCCGGCTACCTGCCCATTCGACC
ACCAAGCGAAACATCGCATCGAGCGAGCACGTACTCGGATGGAAGCCGGTCTTGTCGATCAGGATGATCT
GGACGAAGAGCATCAGGGGCTCGCGCCAGCCGAACTGTTCGCCAGGCTCAAGGCGCGCATGCCCGACGGC
GAGGATCTCGTCGTGACCCACGGCGATGCCTGCTTGCCGAATATCATGGTGGAAAATGGCCGCTTTTCTG
GATTCATCGACTGTGGCCGGCTGGGTGTGGCGGACCGCTATCAGGACATAGCGTTGGCTACCCGTGATAT
TGCTGAAGAGCTTGGCGGCGAATGGGCTGACCGCTTCCTCGTGCTTTACGGTATCGCCGCTCCCGATTCG
CAGCGCATCGCCTTCTATCGCCTTCTTGACGAGTTCTTCTGACTCGAGTGCCCATTTAGTTGGCTTTTCC
CTTGTCTCGTGTCTTTTCCGTGGAAAGGTTCCCGGAGTAATCTGATGGCACAGCAGGGAGGTGCGCCTGC
AGGTTGGTTAGGAAGGGGGGATGATGTAAAAGAAGAAAATGGGGGGATTCGAGCCCCGCACAGGTCTCTC
AAATTGGATGCATAGCTTGAGTATTCTATAGTGTCACCTAAATAGCTTGGCGTAATCATGGTCATAGCTG
TTTCCTGTGTGAAATTGTTATCCGCTCACAATTCCACACAACATACGAGCCGGAAGCATAAAGTGTAAAG
CCTGGGGTGCCTAATGAGTGAGCTAACTCACATTAATTGCGTTGCGCTCACTGCCCGCTTTCCAGTCGGG
AAACCTGTCGTGCCAGCTGCATTAATGAATCGGCCAACGCGCGGGGAGAGGCGGTTTGCGTATTGGGCGC
TCTTCCGCTTCCTCGCTCACTGACTCGCTGCGCTCGGTCGTTCGGCTGCGGCGAGCGGTATCAGCTCACT
CAAAGGCGGTAATACGGTTATCCACAGAATCAGGGGATAACGCAGGAAAGAACATGTGAGCAAAAGGCCA
GCAAAAGGCCAGGAACCGTAAAAAGGCCGCGTTGCTGGCGTTTTTCCATAGGCTCCGCCCCCCTGACGAG
CATCACAAAAATCGACGCTCAAGTCAGAGGTGGCGAAACCCGACAGGACTATAAAGATACCAGGCGTTTC
CCCCTGGAAGCTCCCTCGTGCGCTCTCCTGTTCCGACCCTGCCGCTTACCGGATACCTGTCCGCCTTTCT
CCCTTCGGGAAGCGTGGCGCTTTCTCATAGCTCACGCTGTAGGTATCTCAGTTCGGTGTAGGTCGTTCGC
TCCAAGCTGGGCTGTGTGCACGAACCCCCCGTTCAGCCCGACCGCTGCGCCTTATCCGGTAACTATCGTC
TTGAGTCCAACCCGGTAAGACACGACTTATCGCCACTGGCAGCAGCCACTGGTAACAGGATTAGCAGAGC
GAGGTATGTAGGCGGTGCTACAGAGTTCTTGAAGTGGTGGCCTAACTACGGCTACACTAGAAGAACAGTA
TTTGGTATCTGCGCTCTGCTGAAGCCAGTTACCTTCGGAAAAAGAGTTGGTAGCTCTTGATCCGGCAAAC
AAACCACCGCTGGTAGCGGTGGTTTTTTTGTTTGCAAGCAGCAGATTACGCGCAGAAAAAAAGGATCTCA
AGAAGATCCTTTGATCTTTTCTACGGGGTCTGACGCTCAGTGGAACGAAAACTCACGTTAAGGGATTTTG
GTCATGAGATTATCAAAAAGGATCTTCACCTAGATCCTTTTAAATTAAAAATGAAGTTTTAAATCAATCT
AAAGTATATATGAGTAAACTTGGTCTGACAGTTACCAATGCTTAATCAGTGAGGCACCTATCTCAGCGAT
CTGTCTATTTCGTTCATCCATAGTTGCCTGACTCCCCGTCGTGTAGATAATTACGATACGGGAGGGCTTA
CCATCTGGCCCCAGTGCTGCAATGATACCGCGAGACCCACGCTCACCGGCTCCAGATTTATCAGCAATAA
ACCAGCCAGCCGGAAGGGCCGAGCGCAGAAGTGGTCCTGCAACTTTATCCGCCTCCATCCAGTCTATTAA
TTGTTGCCGGGAAGCTAGAGTAAGTAGTTCGCCAGTTAATAGTTTGCGCAACGTTGTTGCCATTGCTACA
GGCATCGTGGTGTCACGCTCGTCGTTTGGTATGGCTTCATTCAGCTCCGGTTCCCAACGATCAAGGCGAG
TTACATGATCCCCCATGTTGTGCAAAAAAGCGGTTAGCTCCTTCGGTCCTCCGATCGTTGTCAGAAGTAA
GTTGGCCGCAGTGTTATCACTCATGGTTATGGCAGCACTGCATAATTCTCTTACTGTCATGCCATCCGTA
AGATGCTTTTCTGTGACTGGTGAGTACTCAACCAAGTCATTCTGAGAATAGTGTATGCGGCGACCGAGTT
GCTCTTGCCCGGCGTCAATACGGGATAATACCGCGCCACATAGCAGAACTTTAAAAGTGCTCATCATTGG
AAAACGTTCTTCGGGGCGAAAACTCTCAAGGATCTTACCGCTGTTGAGATCCAGTTCGATGTAACCCACT
CGTGCACCCAACTGATCTTCAGCATCTTTTACTTTCACCAGCGTTTCTGGGTGAGCAAAAACAGGAAGGC
AAAATGCCGCAAAAAAGGGAATAAGGGCGACACGGAAATGTTGAATACTCATACTCTTCCTTTTTCAATA
TTATTGAAGCATTTATCAGGGTTATTGTCTCATGAGCGGATACATATTTGAATGTATTTAGAAAAATAAA
CAAATAGGGGTTCCGCGCACATTTCCCCGAAAAGTGCCACCTGATGCGGTGTGAAATACCGCACAGATGC
GTAAGGAGAAAATACCGCATCAGGAAATTGTAAGCGTTAATATTTTGTTAAAATTCGCGTTAAATTTTTG
TTAAATCAGCTCATTTTTTAACCAATAGGCCGAAATCGGCAAAATCCCTTATAAATCAAAAGAATAGACC
GAGATAGGGT
[37 nt withheld, positions 5471-5507]
AAAGAACGTGGACTCCAACGTCAAAGG
[49 nt withheld, positions 5535-5583]
T
[91 nt withheld, positions 5585-5675]
G
[98 nt withheld, positions 5677-5774]
ACTTAATGCGCCGCTACAGGGCGCGTCCATTCGCCATTCAGGCTGCGCAACTGTTGGGAAGGGCGATCGG
TGCGGGCCTCTTCGCTATTACGCCAGCTGGCGAAAGGGGGATGTGCTGCAAGGCGATTAAGTTGGGTAAC
GCCAGGGTTTTCCCAGTCACGACGTTGTAAAACGACGGCCAGTGAATTGTAATACGACTCACTATA
